Addgene plasmid #96906: FlagMBNL1-41
Purpose: expresses Flag tagged human MBNL1-41 kDa isoform from pcDNA3.1 HisC
Depositing lab: Thomas Cooper. Depositing organization: Baylor College of Medicine. Publication: Identification of MBNL1 and MBNL3 domains required for splicing activation and repression. Grammatikakis I, Goo YH, Echeverria GV, Cooper TA. Nucleic Acids Res. 2011 Apr;39(7):2769-80. doi: 10.1093/nar/gkq1155. Epub 2010 Nov 24. PubMed 21109529.
Backbone
  Vector backbone: pcDNA3.1 HisC
  Backbone size w/o insert (bp): 5387
  Total vector size (bp): 6444
  Vector type: Mammalian Expression
Growth in bacteria
  Bacterial resistance: Ampicillin, 100 μg/mL
  Growth temperature: 37°C
  Growth strain: DH5alpha
  Copy number: High Copy
Gene/Insert
  Gene/Insert name: MBNL1-41 kDa isoform
  Species: H. sapiens (human)
  Entrez Gene: MBNL1 (a.k.a. EXP, MBNL)
  Promoter: CMV
  Tag / fusion protein: FLAG (N terminal on backbone)
  Cloning method: Restriction Enzyme; 5′ cloning site KpnI (not destroyed); 3′ cloning site XbaI (not destroyed)
  Sequencing primers: 5′ TAATACGACTCACTATA
Terms and licenses: Academic/Nonprofit Terms; Industry Terms: Not Available to Industry
How to cite: FlagMBNL1-41 was a gift from Thomas Cooper (Addgene plasmid # 96906 ; http://n2t.net/addgene:96906 ; RRID:Addgene_96906)
