[The description below was written by a language model from this plasmid's Addgene catalogue record and pLannotate feature annotations shown in this document.]
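Description:
FlagMBNL1-41 is a mammalian expression plasmid built on the pcDNA3.1 HisC backbone that produces the 41 kDa isoform of human MBNL1 (muscleblind-like 1) with an N-terminal FLAG epitope. The MBNL1 coding sequence was inserted between the KpnI and XbaI sites, both of which are retained. It sits downstream of the human cytomegalovirus immediate-early enhancer and promoter and upstream of the bovine growth hormone polyadenylation signal. The FLAG tag lies just ahead of the MBNL1 open reading frame and allows detection or immunoprecipitation of the protein. No polyhistidine tag is annotated despite the backbone name. A T7 promoter between the CMV promoter and the tag can serve for in vitro transcription and as a sequencing primer site.

In E. coli the plasmid replicates from a high-copy ColE1/pUC-type origin and is selected with ampicillin through the β-lactamase gene. An f1 origin is also present for single-stranded DNA production. A separate cassette with the SV40 early promoter, the neomycin phosphotransferase gene and the SV40 poly(A) signal permits G418 selection of stably transfected mammalian cells. The short HIV-1 LTR, ble, lacI and lac promoter/operator annotations are small fragments typical of this backbone and are not functional payload. The two sequence records, one from the depositor and one from repository sequencing, give essentially identical feature maps of about 6.5 kb, roughly 100 bp longer than the catalogue size.

MBNL1 regulates alternative pre-mRNA splicing, activating or repressing particular exons. The associated study mapped the MBNL1 and MBNL3 domains needed for these activities, so the construct suits transfection-based overexpression and splicing assays.
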