Features (pLannotate 1.2.2; 21 found; start..end, strand, type, name):
     36..80      -  misc_feature   bom (fragment): basis of mobility region from pBR322
    235..614     +  enhancer       CMV enhancer: human cytomegalovirus immediate early enhancer
    615..818     +  promoter       CMV promoter: human cytomegalovirus (CMV) immediate early promoter
    814..847     +  LTR            5' LTR (truncated) (fragment): truncated 5' long terminal repeat (LTR) from HIV-1
    863..881     +  promoter       T7 promoter: promoter for bacteriophage T7 RNA polymerase
    922..945     +  CDS            FLAG: FLAG® epitope tag, followed by an enterokinase cleavage site
    955..2100    +  CDS            MBNL1: MBNL1_HUMAN - Also known as EXP, KIAA0428, MBNL. Experimental evidence at protein level: Swiss-Prot protein existence level 1. Mediates pre-mRNA alternative splicing regulation. Acts either as activator or repressor of splicing on specific pre-mRNA targets. Inhibits cardiac troponin-T (TNNT2) pre-mRNA exon inclusion but induces insulin receptor (IR) pre-mRNA exon inclusion in muscle. Antagonizes the alternative splicing activity pattern of CELF proteins. Regulates the TNNT2 exon 5 skipping through competition with U2AF2. Inhibits the formation of the spliceosome A complex on intron 4 of TNNT2
   2141..2365    +  polyA_signal   bGH poly(A) signal: bovine growth hormone polyadenylation signal
   2369..2390    +  promoter       SV40 promoter (fragment): SV40 enhancer and early promoter
   2411..2839    +  rep_origin     f1 ori (sequence partly withheld): f1 bacteriophage origin of replication; arrow indicates direction of (+) strand synthesis
   2853..3183    +  promoter       SV40 promoter: SV40 enhancer and early promoter
   3250..4041    +  CDS            neo: KKA2_KLEPN - Also known as kan, nptII. Experimental evidence at protein level: Swiss-Prot protein existence level 1. Resistance to kanamycin, neomycin, paromomycin, ribostamycin, butirosin and gentamicin B. From Klebsiella pneumoniae.
   4065..4223    +  CDS            ble (fragment): BLE_KLEPN - Experimental evidence at protein level: Swiss-Prot protein existence level 1. Binding protein with a strong affinity to the bleomycin family of antibiotics. Binds to CL990; an antimitotic-antibiotic compound. From Klebsiella pneumoniae.
   4218..4339    +  polyA_signal   SV40 poly(A) signal: SV40 polyadenylation signal
   4412..4428    -  protein_bind   lac operator: The lac repressor binds to the lac operator to inhibit transcription in E. coli. This inhibition can be relieved by adding lactose or isopropyl-β-D-thiogalactopyranoside (IPTG). lac repressor encoded by lacI
   4436..4466    -  promoter       lac promoter: promoter for the E. coli lac operon
   4481..4502    -  protein_bind   CAP binding site: CAP binding activates transcription in the presence of cAMP. E. coli catabolite activator protein
   4515..4607    -  CDS            lacI (fragment): lac repressor; lacI; The lac repressor binds to the lac operator to inhibit transcription in E. coli. This inhibition can be relieved by adding lactose or isopropyl-β-D-thiogalactopyranoside (IPTG).
   4790..5378    -  rep_origin     ori: high-copy-number ColE1/pMB1/pBR322/pUC origin of replication
   5549..6409    -  CDS            AmpR: β-lactamase; bla; confers resistance to ampicillin, carbenicillin, and related antibiotics
   6410..6514    -  promoter       AmpR promoter: bla
>Addgene plasmid #96906 | FlagMBNL1-41 | depositor full sequence | sequence record 178347 | sequence of entire plasmid of FlagMBNL1-41 in pcDNA3.1HisC
GACGGATCGGGAGATCTCCCGATCCCCTATGGTCGACTCTCAGTACAATCTGCTCTGATGCCGCATAGTT
AAGCCAGTATCTGCTCCCTGCTTGTGTGTTGGAGGTCGCTGAGTAGTGCGCGAGCAAAATTTAAGCTACA
ACAAGGCAAGGCTTGACCGACAATTGCATGAAGAATCTGCTTAGGGTTAGGCGTTTTGCGCTGCTTCGCG
ATGTACGGGCCAGATATACGCGTTGACATTGATTATTGACTAGTTATTAATAGTAATCAATTACGGGGTC
ATTAGTTCATAGCCCATATATGGAGTTCCGCGTTACATAACTTACGGTAAATGGCCCGCCTGGCTGACCG
CCCAACGACCCCCGCCCATTGACGTCAATAATGACGTATGTTCCCATAGTAACGCCAATAGGGACTTTCC
ATTGACGTCAATGGGTGGACTATTTACGGTAAACTGCCCACTTGGCAGTACATCAAGTGTATCATATGCC
AAGTACGCCCCCTATTGACGTCAATGACGGTAAATGGCCCGCCTGGCATTATGCCCAGTACATGACCTTA
TGGGACTTTCCTACTTGGCAGTACATCTACGTATTAGTCATCGCTATTACCATGGTGATGCGGTTTTGGC
AGTACATCAATGGGCGTGGATAGCGGTTTGACTCACGGGGATTTCCAAGTCTCCACCCCATTGACGTCAA
TGGGAGTTTGTTTTGGCACCAAAATCAACGGGACTTTCCAAAATGTCGTAACAACTCCGCCCCATTGACG
CAAATGGGCGGTAGGCGTGTACGGTGGGAGGTCTATATAAGCAGAGCTCTCTGGCTAACTAGAGAACCCA
CTGCTTACTGGCTTATCGAAATTAATACGACTCACTATAGGGAGACCCAAGCTGGCTAGCGTTTAAACTT
AAGCTTCCATGGATTACAAGGATGACGATGACAAGGGGGTACCTATGGCTGTTAGTGTCACACCAATTCG
GGACACAAAATGGCTAACACTGGAAGTATGTAGAGAGTTCCAGAGGGGGACTTGCTCACGGCCAGACACG
GAATGTAAATTTGCACATCCTTCGAAAAGCTGCCAAGTTGAAAATGGACGAGTAATCGCCTGCTTTGATT
CATTGAAAGGCCGTTGCTCCAGGGAGAACTGCAAATATCTTCATCCACCCCCACATTTAAAAACGCAGTT
GGAGATAAATGGACGCAATAACTTGATTCAGCAGAAGAACATGGCCATGTTGGCCCAGCAAATGCAACTA
GCCAATGCCATGATGCCTGGTGCCCCATTACAACCCGTGCCAATGTTTTCAGTTGCACCAAGCTTAGCCA
CCAATGCATCAGCAGCCGCCTTTAATCCCTATCTGGGACCTGTTTCTCCAAGCCTGGTCCCGGCAGAGAT
CTTGCCGACTGCACCAATGTTGGTTACAGGGAATCCGGGTGTCCCTGTACCTGCAGCTGCTGCAGCTGCT
GCACAGAAATTAATGCGAACAGACAGACTTGAGGTATGTCGAGAGTACCAACGTGGCAATTGCAACCGAG
GAGAAAATGATTGTCGGTTTGCTCATCCTGCTGACAGCACAATGATTGACACCAATGACAACACAGTCAC
TGTGTGTATGGATTACATCAAAGGGAGATGCTCTCGGGAAAAGTGCAAATACTTTCATCCCCCTGCACAT
TTGCAAGCCAAGATCAAGGCTGCCCAATACCAGGTCAACCAGGCTGCAGCTGCACAGGCTGCAGCCACCG
CAGCTGCCATGGGAATTCCTCAAGCTGTACTTCCCCCATTACCAAAGAGGCCTGCTCTTGAAAAAACCAA
CGGTGCCACCGCAGTCTTTAACACTGGTATTTTCCAATACCAACAGGCTCTAGCCAACATGCAGTTACAA
CAGCATACAGCATTTCTCCCACCAGGCTCAATATTGTGCATGACACCCGCTACAAGTGTTGTTCCCATGG
TGCACGGTGCTACGCCAGCCACTGTGTCCGCAGCAACAACATCTGCCACAAGTGTTCCCTTCGCTGCAAC
AGCCACAGCCAACCAGATACCCATAATATCTGCCGAACATCTGACTAGCCACAAGTATGTTACCCAGATG
TAGTCTAGAGGGCCCGTTTAAACCCGCTGATCAGCCTCGACTGTGCCTTCTAGTTGCCAGCCATCTGTTG
TTTGCCCCTCCCCCGTGCCTTCCTTGACCCTGGAAGGTGCCACTCCCACTGTCCTTTCCTAATAAAATGA
GGAAATTGCATCGCATTGTCTGAGTAGGTGTCATTCTATTCTGGGGGGTGGGGTGGGGCAGGACAGCAAG
GGGGAGGATTGGGAAGACAATAGCAGGCATGCTGGGGATGCGGTGGGCTCTATGGCTTCTGAGGCGGAAA
GAACCAGCTGGGGCTCTAGGGGGTATCCCC
[124 nt withheld, positions 2411-2534]
C
[32 nt withheld, positions 2536-2567]
CA
[57 nt withheld, positions 2570-2626]
A
[49 nt withheld, positions 2628-2676]
CCTTTGACGTTGGAGTCCACGTTCTTT
[37 nt withheld, positions 2704-2740]
ACCCTATCTCGGTCTATTCTTTTGATTTATAAGGGATTTTGGGGATTTCGGCCTATTGGTTAAAAAATGA
GCTGATTTAACAAAAATTTAACGCGAATTAATTCTGTGGAATGTGTGTCAGTTAGGGTGTGGAAAGTCCC
CAGGCTCCCCAGGCAGGCAGAAGTATGCAAAGCATGCATCTCAATTAGTCAGCAACCAGGTGTGGAAAGT
CCCCAGGCTCCCCAGCAGGCAGAAGTATGCAAAGCATGCATCTCAATTAGTCAGCAACCATAGTCCCGCC
CCTAACTCCGCCCATCCCGCCCCTAACTCCGCCCAGTTCCGCCCATTCTCCGCCCCATGGCTGACTAATT
TTTTTTATTTATGCAGAGGCCGAGGCCGCCTCTGCCTCTGAGCTATTCCAGAAGTAGTGAGGAGGCTTTT
TTGGAGGCCTAGGCTTTTGCAAAAAGCTCCCGGGAGCTTGTATATCCATTTTCGGATCTGATCAAGAGAC
AGGATGAGGATCGTTTCGCATGATTGAACAAGATGGATTGCACGCAGGTTCTCCGGCCGCTTGGGTGGAG
AGGCTATTCGGCTATGACTGGGCACAACAGACAATCGGCTGCTCTGATGCCGCCGTGTTCCGGCTGTCAG
CGCAGGGGCGCCCGGTTCTTTTTGTCAAGACCGACCTGTCCGGTGCCCTGAATGAACTGCAGGACGAGGC
AGCGCGGCTATCGTGGCTGGCCACGACGGGCGTTCCTTGCGCAGCTGTGCTCGACGTTGTCACTGAAGCG
GGAAGGGACTGGCTGCTATTGGGCGAAGTGCCGGGGCAGGATCTCCTGTCATCTCACCTTGCTCCTGCCG
AGAAAGTATCCATCATGGCTGATGCAATGCGGCGGCTGCATACGCTTGATCCGGCTACCTGCCCATTCGA
CCACCAAGCGAAACATCGCATCGAGCGAGCACGTACTCGGATGGAAGCCGGTCTTGTCGATCAGGATGAT
CTGGACGAAGAGCATCAGGGGCTCGCGCCAGCCGAACTGTTCGCCAGGCTCAAGGCGCGCATGCCCGACG
GCGAGGATCTCGTCGTGACCCATGGCGATGCCTGCTTGCCGAATATCATGGTGGAAAATGGCCGCTTTTC
TGGATTCATCGACTGTGGCCGGCTGGGTGTGGCGGACCGCTATCAGGACATAGCGTTGGCTACCCGTGAT
ATTGCTGAAGAGCTTGGCGGCGAATGGGCTGACCGCTTCCTCGTGCTTTACGGTATCGCCGCTCCCGATT
CGCAGCGCATCGCCTTCTATCGCCTTCTTGACGAGTTCTTCTGAGCGGGACTCTGGGGTTCGAAATGACC
GACCAAGCGACGCCCAACCTGCCATCACGAGATTTCGATTCCACCGCCGCCTTCTATGAAAGGTTGGGCT
TCGGAATCGTTTTCCGGGACGCCGGCTGGATGATCCTCCAGCGCGGGGATCTCATGCTGGAGTTCTTCGC
CCACCCCAACTTGTTTATTGCAGCTTATAATGGTTACAAATAAAGCAATAGCATCACAAATTTCACAAAT
AAAGCATTTTTTTCACTGCATTCTAGTTGTGGTTTGTCCAAACTCATCAATGTATCTTATCATGTCTGTA
TACCGTCGACCTCTAGCTAGAGCTTGGCGTAATCATGGTCATAGCTGTTTCCTGTGTGAAATTGTTATCC
GCTCACAATTCCACACAACATACGAGCCGGAAGCATAAAGTGTAAAGCCTGGGGTGCCTAATGAGTGAGC
TAACTCACATTAATTGCGTTGCGCTCACTGCCCGCTTTCCAGTCGGGAAACCTGTCGTGCCAGCTGCATT
AATGAATCGGCCAACGCGCGGGGAGAGGCGGTTTGCGTATTGGGCGCTCTTCCGCTTCCTCGCTCACTGA
CTCGCTGCGCTCGGTCGTTCGGCTGCGGCGAGCGGTATCAGCTCACTCAAAGGCGGTAATACGGTTATCC
ACAGAATCAGGGGATAACGCAGGAAAGAACATGTGAGCAAAAGGCCAGCAAAAGGCCAGGAACCGTAAAA
AGGCCGCGTTGCTGGCGTTTTTCCATAGGCTCCGCCCCCCTGACGAGCATCACAAAAATCGACGCTCAAG
TCAGAGGTGGCGAAACCCGACAGGACTATAAAGATACCAGGCGTTTCCCCCTGGAAGCTCCCTCGTGCGC
TCTCCTGTTCCGACCCTGCCGCTTACCGGATACCTGTCCGCCTTTCTCCCTTCGGGAAGCGTGGCGCTTT
CTCAATGCTCACGCTGTAGGTATCTCAGTTCGGTGTAGGTCGTTCGCTCCAAGCTGGGCTGTGTGCACGA
ACCCCCCGTTCAGCCCGACCGCTGCGCCTTATCCGGTAACTATCGTCTTGAGTCCAACCCGGTAAGACAC
GACTTATCGCCACTGGCAGCAGCCACTGGTAACAGGATTAGCAGAGCGAGGTATGTAGGCGGTGCTACAG
AGTTCTTGAAGTGGTGGCCTAACTACGGCTACACTAGAAGGACAGTATTTGGTATCTGCGCTCTGCTGAA
GCCAGTTACCTTCGGAAAAAGAGTTGGTAGCTCTTGATCCGGCAAACAAACCACCGCTGGTAGCGGTGGT
TTTTTTGTTTGCAAGCAGCAGATTACGCGCAGAAAAAAAGGATCTCAAGAAGATCCTTTGATCTTTTCTA
CGGGGTCTGACGCTCAGTGGAACGAAAACTCACGTTAAGGGATTTTGGTCATGAGATTATCAAAAAGGAT
CTTCACCTAGATCCTTTTAAATTAAAAATGAAGTTTTAAATCAATCTAAAGTATATATGAGTAAACTTGG
TCTGACAGTTACCAATGCTTAATCAGTGAGGCACCTATCTCAGCGATCTGTCTATTTCGTTCATCCATAG
TTGCCTGACTCCCCGTCGTGTAGATAACTACGATACGGGAGGGCTTACCATCTGGCCCCAGTGCTGCAAT
GATACCGCGAGACCCACGCTCACCGGCTCCAGATTTATCAGCAATAAACCAGCCAGCCGGAAGGGCCGAG
CGCAGAAGTGGTCCTGCAACTTTATCCGCCTCCATCCAGTCTATTAATTGTTGCCGGGAAGCTAGAGTAA
GTAGTTCGCCAGTTAATAGTTTGCGCAACGTTGTTGCCATTGCTACAGGCATCGTGGTGTCACGCTCGTC
GTTTGGTATGGCTTCATTCAGCTCCGGTTCCCAACGATCAAGGCGAGTTACATGATCCCCCATGTTGTGC
AAAAAAGCGGTTAGCTCCTTCGGTCCTCCGATCGTTGTCAGAAGTAAGTTGGCCGCAGTGTTATCACTCA
TGGTTATGGCAGCACTGCATAATTCTCTTACTGTCATGCCATCCGTAAGATGCTTTTCTGTGACTGGTGA
GTACTCAACCAAGTCATTCTGAGAATAGTGTATGCGGCGACCGAGTTGCTCTTGCCCGGCGTCAATACGG
GATAATACCGCGCCACATAGCAGAACTTTAAAAGTGCTCATCATTGGAAAACGTTCTTCGGGGCGAAAAC
TCTCAAGGATCTTACCGCTGTTGAGATCCAGTTCGATGTAACCCACTCGTGCACCCAACTGATCTTCAGC
ATCTTTTACTTTCACCAGCGTTTCTGGGTGAGCAAAAACAGGAAGGCAAAATGCCGCAAAAAAGGGAATA
AGGGCGACACGGAAATGTTGAATACTCATACTCTTCCTTTTTCAATATTATTGAAGCATTTATCAGGGTT
ATTGTCTCATGAGCGGATACATATTTGAATGTATTTAGAAAAATAAACAAATAGGGGTTCCGCGCACATT
TCCCCGAAAAGTGCCACCTGACGTC
