Features (pLannotate 1.2.2; 21 found; start..end, strand, type, name):
     28..80      -  misc_feature   bom (fragment): basis of mobility region from pBR322
    235..614     +  enhancer       CMV enhancer: human cytomegalovirus immediate early enhancer
    615..818     +  promoter       CMV promoter: human cytomegalovirus (CMV) immediate early promoter
    814..847     +  LTR            5' LTR (truncated) (fragment): truncated 5' long terminal repeat (LTR) from HIV-1
    863..881     +  promoter       T7 promoter: promoter for bacteriophage T7 RNA polymerase
    922..945     +  CDS            FLAG: FLAG® epitope tag, followed by an enterokinase cleavage site
    955..2100    +  CDS            MBNL1: MBNL1_HUMAN - Also known as EXP, KIAA0428, MBNL. Experimental evidence at protein level: Swiss-Prot protein existence level 1. Mediates pre-mRNA alternative splicing regulation. Acts either as activator or repressor of splicing on specific pre-mRNA targets. Inhibits cardiac troponin-T (TNNT2) pre-mRNA exon inclusion but induces insulin receptor (IR) pre-mRNA exon inclusion in muscle. Antagonizes the alternative splicing activity pattern of CELF proteins. Regulates the TNNT2 exon 5 skipping through competition with U2AF2. Inhibits the formation of the spliceosome A complex on intron 4 of TNNT2
   2141..2365    +  polyA_signal   bGH poly(A) signal: bovine growth hormone polyadenylation signal
   2369..2390    +  promoter       SV40 promoter (fragment): SV40 enhancer and early promoter
   2411..2839    +  rep_origin     f1 ori (sequence partly withheld): f1 bacteriophage origin of replication; arrow indicates direction of (+) strand synthesis
   2853..3182    +  promoter       SV40 promoter: SV40 enhancer and early promoter
   3249..4040    +  CDS            neo: KKA2_KLEPN - Also known as kan, nptII. Experimental evidence at protein level: Swiss-Prot protein existence level 1. Resistance to kanamycin, neomycin, paromomycin, ribostamycin, butirosin and gentamicin B. From Klebsiella pneumoniae.
   4064..4222    +  CDS            ble (fragment): BLE_KLEPN - Experimental evidence at protein level: Swiss-Prot protein existence level 1. Binding protein with a strong affinity to the bleomycin family of antibiotics. Binds to CL990; an antimitotic-antibiotic compound. From Klebsiella pneumoniae.
   4217..4338    +  polyA_signal   SV40 poly(A) signal: SV40 polyadenylation signal
   4411..4427    -  protein_bind   lac operator: The lac repressor binds to the lac operator to inhibit transcription in E. coli. This inhibition can be relieved by adding lactose or isopropyl-β-D-thiogalactopyranoside (IPTG). lac repressor encoded by lacI
   4435..4465    -  promoter       lac promoter: promoter for the E. coli lac operon
   4480..4501    -  protein_bind   CAP binding site: CAP binding activates transcription in the presence of cAMP. E. coli catabolite activator protein
   4514..4606    -  CDS            lacI (fragment): lac repressor; lacI; The lac repressor binds to the lac operator to inhibit transcription in E. coli. This inhibition can be relieved by adding lactose or isopropyl-β-D-thiogalactopyranoside (IPTG).
   4789..5377    -  rep_origin     ori: high-copy-number ColE1/pMB1/pBR322/pUC origin of replication
   5548..6408    -  CDS            AmpR: β-lactamase; bla; confers resistance to ampicillin, carbenicillin, and related antibiotics
   6409..6513    -  promoter       AmpR promoter: bla
>Addgene plasmid #96906 | FlagMBNL1-41 | addgene full sequence | sequence record 201624 | Addgene NGS Result
GACGGATCGGGAGATCTCCCGATCCCCTATGGTGCACTCTCAGTACAATCTGCTCTGATGCCGCATAGTT
AAGCCAGTATCTGCTCCCTGCTTGTGTGTTGGAGGTCGCTGAGTAGTGCGCGAGCAAAATTTAAGCTACA
ACAAGGCAAGGCTTGACCGACAATTGCATGAAGAATCTGCTTAGGGTTAGGCGTTTTGCGCTGCTTCGCG
ATGTACGGGCCAGATATACGCGTTGACATTGATTATTGACTAGTTATTAATAGTAATCAATTACGGGGTC
ATTAGTTCATAGCCCATATATGGAGTTCCGCGTTACATAACTTACGGTAAATGGCCCGCCTGGCTGACCG
CCCAACGACCCCCGCCCATTGACGTCAATAATGACGTATGTTCCCATAGTAACGCCAATAGGGACTTTCC
ATTGACGTCAATGGGTGGAGTATTTACGGTAAACTGCCCACTTGGCAGTACATCAAGTGTATCATATGCC
AAGTACGCCCCCTATTGACGTCAATGACGGTAAATGGCCCGCCTGGCATTATGCCCAGTACATGACCTTA
TGGGACTTTCCTACTTGGCAGTACATCTACGTATTAGTCATCGCTATTACCATGGTGATGCGGTTTTGGC
AGTACATCAATGGGCGTGGATAGCGGTTTGACTCACGGGGATTTCCAAGTCTCCACCCCATTGACGTCAA
TGGGAGTTTGTTTTGGCACCAAAATCAACGGGACTTTCCAAAATGTCGTAACAACTCCGCCCCATTGACG
CAAATGGGCGGTAGGCGTGTACGGTGGGAGGTCTATATAAGCAGAGCTCTCTGGCTAACTAGAGAACCCA
CTGCTTACTGGCTTATCGAAATTAATACGACTCACTATAGGGAGACCCAAGCTGGCTAGCGTTTAAACTT
AAGCTTCCATGGATTACAAGGATGACGATGACAAGGGGGTACCTATGGCTGTTAGTGTCACACCAATTCG
GGACACAAAATGGCTAACACTGGAAGTATGTAGAGAGTTCCAGAGGGGGACTTGCTCACGGCCAGACACG
GAATGTAAATTTGCACATCCTTCGAAAAGCTGCCAAGTTGAAAATGGACGAGTAATCGCCTGCTTTGATT
CATTGAAAGGCCGTTGCTCCAGGGAGAACTGCAAATATCTTCATCCACCCCCACATTTAAAAACGCAGTT
GGAGATAAATGGACGCAATAACTTGATTCAGCAGAAGAACATGGCCATGTTGGCCCAGCAAATGCAACTA
GCCAATGCCATGATGCCTGGTGCCCCATTACAACCCGTGCCAATGTTTTCAGTTGCACCAAGCTTAGCCA
CCAATGCATCAGCAGCCGCCTTTAATCCCTATCTGGGACCTGTTTCTCCAAGCCTGGTCCCGGCAGAGAT
CTTGCCGACTGCACCAATGTTGGTTACAGGGAATCCGGGTGTCCCTGTACCTGCAGCTGCTGCAGCTGCT
GCACAGAAATTAATGCGAACAGACAGACTTGAGGTATGTCGAGAGTACCAACGTGGCAATTGCAACCGAG
GAGAAAATGATTGTCGGTTTGCTCATCCTGCTGACAGCACAATGATTGACACCAATGACAACACAGTCAC
TGTGTGTATGGATTACATCAAAGGGAGATGCTCTCGGGAAAAGTGCAAATACTTTCATCCCCCTGCACAT
TTACAAGCCAAGATCAAGGCTGCCCAATACCAGGTCAACCAGGCTGCAGCTGCACAGGCTGCAGCCACCG
CAGCTGCCATGGGAATTCCTCAAGCTGTACTTCCCCCATTACCAAAGAGGCCTGCTCTTGAAAAAACCAA
CGGTGCCACCGCAGTCTTTAACACTGGTATTTTCCAATACCAACAGGCTCTAGCCAACATGCAGTTACAA
CAGCATACAGCATTTCTCCCACCAGGCTCAATATTGTGCATGACACCCGCTACAAGTGTTGTTCCCATGG
TGCACGGTGCTACGCCAGCCACTGTGTCCGCAGCAACAACATCTGCCACAAGTGTTCCCTTCGCTGCAAC
AGCCACAGCCAACCAGATACCCATAATATCTGCCGAACATCTGACTAGCCACAAGTATGTTACCCAGATG
TAGTCTAGAGGGCCCGTTTAAACCCGCTGATCAGCCTCGACTGTGCCTTCTAGTTGCCAGCCATCTGTTG
TTTGCCCCTCCCCCGTGCCTTCCTTGACCCTGGAAGGTGCCACTCCCACTGTCCTTTCCTAATAAAATGA
GGAAATTGCATCGCATTGTCTGAGTAGGTGTCATTCTATTCTGGGGGGTGGGGTGGGGCAGGACAGCAAG
GGGGAGGATTGGGAAGACAATAGCAGGCATGCTGGGGATGCGGTGGGCTCTATGGCTTCTGAGGCGGAAA
GAACCAGCTGGGGCTCTAGGGGGTATCCCC
[124 nt withheld, positions 2411-2534]
C
[91 nt withheld, positions 2536-2626]
A
[49 nt withheld, positions 2628-2676]
CCTTTGACGTTGGAGTCCACGTTCTTT
[37 nt withheld, positions 2704-2740]
ACCCTATCTCGGTCTATTCTTTTGATTTATAAGGGATTTTGCCGATTTCGGCCTATTGGTTAAAAAATGA
GCTGATTTAACAAAAATTTAACGCGAATTAATTCTGTGGAATGTGTGTCAGTTAGGGTGTGGAAAGTCCC
CAGGCTCCCCAGCAGGCAGAAGTATGCAAAGCATGCATCTCAATTAGTCAGCAACCAGGTGTGGAAAGTC
CCCAGGCTCCCCAGCAGGCAGAAGTATGCAAAGCATGCATCTCAATTAGTCAGCAACCATAGTCCCGCCC
CTAACTCCGCCCATCCCGCCCCTAACTCCGCCCAGTTCCGCCCATTCTCCGCCCCATGGCTGACTAATTT
TTTTTATTTATGCAGAGGCCGAGGCCGCCTCTGCCTCTGAGCTATTCCAGAAGTAGTGAGGAGGCTTTTT
TGGAGGCCTAGGCTTTTGCAAAAAGCTCCCGGGAGCTTGTATATCCATTTTCGGATCTGATCAAGAGACA
GGATGAGGATCGTTTCGCATGATTGAACAAGATGGATTGCACGCAGGTTCTCCGGCCGCTTGGGTGGAGA
GGCTATTCGGCTATGACTGGGCACAACAGACAATCGGCTGCTCTGATGCCGCCGTGTTCCGGCTGTCAGC
GCAGGGGCGCCCGGTTCTTTTTGTCAAGACCGACCTGTCCGGTGCCCTGAATGAACTGCAGGACGAGGCA
GCGCGGCTATCGTGGCTGGCCACGACGGGCGTTCCTTGCGCAGCTGTGCTCGACGTTGTCACTGAAGCGG
GAAGGGACTGGCTGCTATTGGGCGAAGTGCCGGGGCAGGATCTCCTGTCATCTCACCTTGCTCCTGCCGA
GAAAGTATCCATCATGGCTGATGCAATGCGGCGGCTGCATACGCTTGATCCGGCTACCTGCCCATTCGAC
CACCAAGCGAAACATCGCATCGAGCGAGCACGTACTCGGATGGAAGCCGGTCTTGTCGATCAGGATGATC
TGGACGAAGAGCATCAGGGGCTCGCGCCAGCCGAACTGTTCGCCAGGCTCAAGGCGCGCATGCCCGACGG
CGAGGATCTCGTCGTGACCCATGGCGATGCCTGCTTGCCGAATATCATGGTGGAAAATGGCCGCTTTTCT
GGATTCATCGACTGTGGCCGGCTGGGTGTGGCGGACCGCTATCAGGACATAGCGTTGGCTACCCGTGATA
TTGCTGAAGAGCTTGGCGGCGAATGGGCTGACCGCTTCCTCGTGCTTTACGGTATCGCCGCTCCCGATTC
GCAGCGCATCGCCTTCTATCGCCTTCTTGACGAGTTCTTCTGAGCGGGACTCTGGGGTTCGAAATGACCG
ACCAAGCGACGCCCAACCTGCCATCACGAGATTTCGATTCCACCGCCGCCTTCTATGAAAGGTTGGGCTT
CGGAATCGTTTTCCGGGACGCCGGCTGGATGATCCTCCAGCGCGGGGATCTCATGCTGGAGTTCTTCGCC
CACCCCAACTTGTTTATTGCAGCTTATAATGGTTACAAATAAAGCAATAGCATCACAAATTTCACAAATA
AAGCATTTTTTTCACTGCATTCTAGTTGTGGTTTGTCCAAACTCATCAATGTATCTTATCATGTCTGTAT
ACCGTCGACCTCTAGCTAGAGCTTGGCGTAATCATGGTCATAGCTGTTTCCTGTGTGAAATTGTTATCCG
CTCACAATTCCACACAACATACGAGCCGGAAGCATAAAGTGTAAAGCCTGGGGTGCCTAATGAGTGAGCT
AACTCACATTAATTGCGTTGCGCTCACTGCCCGCTTTCCAGTCGGGAAACCTGTCGTGCCAGCTGCATTA
ATGAATCGGCCAACGCGCGGGGAGAGGCGGTTTGCGTATTGGGCGCTCTTCCGCTTCCTCGCTCACTGAC
TCGCTGCGCTCGGTCGTTCGGCTGCGGCGAGCGGTATCAGCTCACTCAAAGGCGGTAATACGGTTATCCA
CAGAATCAGGGGATAACGCAGGAAAGAACATGTGAGCAAAAGGCCAGCAAAAGGCCAGGAACCGTAAAAA
GGCCGCGTTGCTGGCGTTTTTCCATAGGCTCCGCCCCCCTGACGAGCATCACAAAAATCGACGCTCAAGT
CAGAGGTGGCGAAACCCGACAGGACTATAAAGATACCAGGCGTTTCCCCCTGGAAGCTCCCTCGTGCGCT
CTCCTGTTCCGACCCTGCCGCTTACCGGATACCTGTCCGCCTTTCTCCCTTCGGGAAGCGTGGCGCTTTC
TCATAGCTCACGCTGTAGGTATCTCAGTTCGGTGTAGGTCGTTCGCTCCAAGCTGGGCTGTGTGCACGAA
CCCCCCGTTCAGCCCGACCGCTGCGCCTTATCCGGTAACTATCGTCTTGAGTCCAACCCGGTAAGACACG
ACTTATCGCCACTGGCAGCAGCCACTGGTAACAGGATTAGCAGAGCGAGGTATGTAGGCGGTGCTACAGA
GTTCTTGAAGTGGTGGCCTAACTACGGCTACACTAGAAGAACAGTATTTGGTATCTGCGCTCTGCTGAAG
CCAGTTACCTTCGGAAAAAGAGTTGGTAGCTCTTGATCCGGCAAACAAACCACCGCTGGTAGCGGTGGTT
TTTTTGTTTGCAAGCAGCAGATTACGCGCAGAAAAAAAGGATCTCAAGAAGATCCTTTGATCTTTTCTAC
GGGGTCTGACGCTCAGTGGAACGAAAACTCACGTTAAGGGATTTTGGTCATGAGATTATCAAAAAGGATC
TTCACCTAGATCCTTTTAAATTAAAAATGAAGTTTTAAATCAATCTAAAGTATATATGAGTAAACTTGGT
CTGACAGTTACCAATGCTTAATCAGTGAGGCACCTATCTCAGCGATCTGTCTATTTCGTTCATCCATAGT
TGCCTGACTCCCCGTCGTGTAGATAACTACGATACGGGAGGGCTTACCATCTGGCCCCAGTGCTGCAATG
ATACCGCGAGACCCACGCTCACCGGCTCCAGATTTATCAGCAATAAACCAGCCAGCCGGAAGGGCCGAGC
GCAGAAGTGGTCCTGCAACTTTATCCGCCTCCATCCAGTCTATTAATTGTTGCCGGGAAGCTAGAGTAAG
TAGTTCGCCAGTTAATAGTTTGCGCAACGTTGTTGCCATTGCTACAGGCATCGTGGTGTCACGCTCGTCG
TTTGGTATGGCTTCATTCAGCTCCGGTTCCCAACGATCAAGGCGAGTTACATGATCCCCCATGTTGTGCA
AAAAAGCGGTTAGCTCCTTCGGTCCTCCGATCGTTGTCAGAAGTAAGTTGGCCGCAGTGTTATCACTCAT
GGTTATGGCAGCACTGCATAATTCTCTTACTGTCATGCCATCCGTAAGATGCTTTTCTGTGACTGGTGAG
TACTCAACCAAGTCATTCTGAGAATAGTGTATGCGGCGACCGAGTTGCTCTTGCCCGGCGTCAATACGGG
ATAATACCGCGCCACATAGCAGAACTTTAAAAGTGCTCATCATTGGAAAACGTTCTTCGGGGCGAAAACT
CTCAAGGATCTTACCGCTGTTGAGATCCAGTTCGATGTAACCCACTCGTGCACCCAACTGATCTTCAGCA
TCTTTTACTTTCACCAGCGTTTCTGGGTGAGCAAAAACAGGAAGGCAAAATGCCGCAAAAAAGGGAATAA
GGGCGACACGGAAATGTTGAATACTCATACTCTTCCTTTTTCAATATTATTGAAGCATTTATCAGGGTTA
TTGTCTCATGAGCGGATACATATTTGAATGTATTTAGAAAAATAAACAAATAGGGGTTCCGCGCACATTT
CCCCGAAAAGTGCCACCTGACGTC
